>Addgene plasmid #55993 | mPlum-Paxillin-22 | depositor partial sequence | sequence record 86898 | insert sequence
GATCCGCTAGCACCATGGACGACCTCGATGCCTTACTGGCAGACCTGGAATCCACCACCTCGCATATCTC
TAAGCGACCGGTGTTTCTAACAGAGGAAACGCCTTACTCCTACCCAACTGGAAACCATACGTACCAGGAG
ATTGCTGTGCCACCGCCGGTGCCCCCGCCGCCTTCCAGTGAGGCCCTAAATGGCACTGTGATTGACCCCT
TAGACCAGTGGCAACCCAGCGTGTCCAGATACGGCCACCAGCAACCTCAGTCCCAGTCTCCGATATACAG
CTCTAGTGCCAAAAGCTCCAGTGCCTCTGTTCCTAGAGACGGGCTCAGCTCCCCTTCTCCCCGTGCCAGT
GAGGAGGAACACGTGTACAGCTTCCCAAACAAGCAGAAGTCTGCAGAACCATCTCCCACAATGACCAGCA
CCTCCCTGGGCAGCAACCTCTCGGAACTGGACAGGCTTCTCCTGGAACTGAATGCTGTTCAACATAATCC
CCCCAGTGGCTTCTCAGCAGATGAAGTCAGCAGAAGCCCATCACTGCCCAATGTGACCGGACCTCACTAT
GTCATCCCAGAGAGCAGCAGCTCTGCAGGAGGGAAGGCTGCACCCCCTACAAAAGAAAAACCAAAGCGGA
ATGGTGGGCGTGGGATTGAAGATGTGCGTCCCAGTGTGGAGAGCCTGCTGGATGAGCTGGAGAGCTCTGT
GCCAAGCCCAGTCCCTGCAATCACTGTGAGCCAAGGGGAGGTGAGCAGCCCCCAGCGTGTCAACGCCAGT
CAGCAGCAGACCCGTATCTCTGCTTCTTCAGCTACACGAGAACTGGATGAGCTGATGGCGTCCCTCTCTG
ACTTTAAGTTCATGGCACAGGGGAAAGCCGGCGGCAGCAGCTCCCCACCATCCACCACCCCAAAGCCTGG
CAGTCAGCTGGACACCATGCTGGGAAGTCTGCAGTCTGACCTGAAC
