>Addgene plasmid #55993 | mPlum-Paxillin-22 | depositor partial sequence | sequence record 86899 | insert sequence 2
CACGAGCGCCGCGGCTCGCTGTGCTCTGGCTGCCAGAAGCCCATCACGGGACGCTGCATCACTGCCATGG
GCAAGAAATTTCACCCCGAACACTTTGTCTGTGCCTTCTGCCTCAAGCAGCTCAACAAAGGAACCTTCAA
AGAACAGAACGACAAGCCCTACTGTCAGAACTGCTTTCTCAAACTCTTCTGTCTCGAGCTCAAGCTTCGA
ATTCTGCAGTCGACGGTACCGCGGGCCCGGGATCCACCGGTGGCTACCATGGTGAGCAAGGGCGAGGAGG
TCATCAAGGAGTTCATGCGCTTCAAGGAGCACATGGAGGGCTCCGTGAACGGCCACGAGTTCGAGATCGA
GGGCGAGGGCGAGGGCCGCCCCTACGAGGGCACCCAGACCGCCAGGCTGAAGGTGACCAAGGGTGGCCCC
CTGCCCTTCGCCTGGGACATCCTGTCCCCTCAGATCATGTACGGCTCCAAGGCCTACGTGAAGCACCCCG
CCGACATCCCCGACTACTTGAAGCTGTCCTTCCCCGAGGGCTTCAAGTGGGAGCGCGTGATGAACTTCGA
GGACGGCGGCGTGGTGACCGTGACCCAGGACTCCTCCCTGCAGGACGGCGAGTTCATCTACAAGGTGAAG
GTGCGCGGCACCAACTTCCCCTCCGACGGCCCCGTAATGCAGAAGAAGACCATGGGCTGGGAGGCCTCCT
CCGAGCGGATGTACCCCGAGGACGGCGCCCTGAAGGGCGAGATGAAGATGAGGCTGAGGCTGAAGGACGG
CGGCCACTACGACGCCGAGGTCAAGACCACCTACATGGCCAAGAAGCCCGTGCAGCTGCCCGGCGCCTAC
AAGACCGACATCAAGCTGGACATCACCTCCCACAACGAGGACTACACCATCGTGGAACAGTACGAGCGCG
CCGAGGGCCGCCACTCCACCGGCGCCTAAGCGGCCGCGACTCTAGATCATAATCAGCCATACCACATT
