>Addgene plasmid #55993 | mPlum-Paxillin-22 | addgene partial sequence | sequence record 165790 | Mombaerts-mRFPup 5'-GTGGCCGTTCACGGAGCCCTCCATG-3'
GACCTCCTCGCCCTTGCTCACCATGGTAGCCACCGGTGGATCCCGGGCCCGCGGTACCGTCGACTGCAGA
ATTCGAAGCTTGAGCTCGAGACAGAAGAGTTTGAGAAAGCAGTTCTGACAGTAGGGCTTGTCGTTCTGTT
CTTTGAAGGTTCCTTTGTTGAGCTGCTTGAGGCAGAAGGCACAGACAAAGTGTTCGGGGTGAAATTTCTT
GCCCATGGCAGTGATGCAGCGTCCCGTGATGGGCTTCTGGCAGCCAGAGCACAGCGAGCCGCGGCGCTCG
TGGTAATGCACCTCGCAGTAGGGCTGCCCGTCGTGCTCGAAGAAGCTGCCGTTGATGAACGGTGTGAAAC
ATTCCCGACAGACAAAGCACTCAGGGTGCCACAGGGTGTTTAAGGCAGAAATGTAATTTTCCAGGATAGC
CCGGGCACAGCCTCCACACTTGGGAGCAAACATGTCAAAGTAGTCCTTGCGGCAATAGGCTTTGCCATCC
TTCTCATGAAATCCTTCAGGTCCAAAGAAAACTCCACACTGGGCACAGAAAAAGTGTTCAGGGTGCCACG
TCCTGTCCAAAGCCGTCACCACTTTATCAAGGATTGGCCCATTGCAGTAGTAGCAGCGAGGAGAGAAGAG
GTTGTGATAGTCCTTCTCACAGTAGGGCTGCCCATCCCGCTCAAAGAAGTTCCGTGATCCAATCTCCTCC
TGGCAGTGGGTGCAGACGAAGTGCTCAGGGTGCCAGGTCTTCCCCATGGCTGTAACTACCTGCCCAGCAA
TCGGCTTCTTGCANGCTCCGCACACACCCTTGGCGACCGTCGCTACCC
