[The description below was written by a language model from this plasmid's Addgene catalogue record.]
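Description:
mPlum-Paxillin-22 is a mammalian expression plasmid that produces chicken (Gallus gallus) paxillin, the product of the PXN gene, fused to the far-red fluorescent protein mPlum. It is built on an mPlum vector backbone of about 4.75 kb without the insert. In bacteria it is maintained as a high-copy plasmid under kanamycin selection. In mammalian cells it carries a neomycin resistance marker, so stably transfected cells can be selected with G418. Transcription of the fusion is driven by the CMV promoter, a strong constitutive viral promoter widely used for high-level expression in cultured mammalian cells. The listed sequencing primers suggest that the expression cassette ends in an SV40 polyadenylation signal, but no feature table is available to confirm this or to show the origins of replication.

Paxillin is an adaptor protein that concentrates at focal adhesions, and the record lists this as the intended localization, so the fusion acts as a live-cell marker for these cell–matrix attachment sites. mPlum is recorded with excitation at 590 nm and emission at 649 nm, which places the signal in the far-red range and makes it suitable for combination with green, yellow or orange fluorescent proteins in multicolour imaging. The record does not state the orientation of the tag relative to paxillin, the linker between them or what the "22" in the name means, and the cloning method is listed as unknown. Typical uses would be transient or stable transfection to visualise the distribution and dynamics of focal adhesions by fluorescence microscopy.
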