Addgene plasmid #55993: mPlum-Paxillin-22
Purpose: Localization: Focal Adhesions, Excitation: 590, Emission: 649
Depositing lab: Michael Davidson. Depositing organization: Florida State University, Tallahassee.
Backbone
  Vector backbone: mPlum
  Backbone size w/o insert (bp): 4750
  Vector type: Mammalian Expression
  Selectable markers: Neomycin (select with G418)
Growth in bacteria
  Bacterial resistance: Kanamycin, 50 μg/mL
  Growth temperature: 37°C
  Growth strain: DH5alpha
  Copy number: High Copy
Gene/Insert
  Gene/Insert name: Paxillin (alt name: NM_204984.1)
  Species: G. gallus (chicken)
  Entrez Gene: PXN (a.k.a. TGFB1I1)
  Promoter: CMV
  Tag / fusion protein: mPlum
  Cloning method: Unknown
  Sequencing primers: 5′ CMV-F; 3′ SV40pA-R
Terms and licenses: Academic/Nonprofit Terms; Industry Terms: Not Available to Industry
Depositor comments: . Excitation = 590; Emission = 649
How to cite: mPlum-Paxillin-22 was a gift from Michael Davidson (Addgene plasmid # 55993 ; http://n2t.net/addgene:55993 ; RRID:Addgene_55993)
